Addgene plasmid #225502: pCW57.1-p37-SHPmut-FLAG
Purpose: Inducible expression of FLAG-tagged mutated p37 protein
Depositing lab: David Rubinsztein. Depositing organization: University of Cambridge. Publication: p37 regulates VCP/p97 shuttling and functions in the nucleus and cytosol. Wrobel L, Hoffmann JL, Li X, Rubinsztein DC. Sci Adv. 2024 May 3;10(18):eadl6082. doi: 10.1126/sciadv.adl6082. Epub 2024 May 3. PubMed 38701207.
Backbone
  Vector backbone: pCW57.1
  Backbone size w/o insert (bp): 9354
  Vector type: Mammalian Expression, Lentiviral ; Gateway Destination vector, Doxycycline inducible
  Selectable markers: Puromycin
Growth in bacteria
  Bacterial resistance: Ampicillin, 100 μg/mL
  Growth temperature: 37°C
  Growth strain: NEB Stable
  Copy number: Unknown
Gene/Insert
  Gene/Insert name: p37 (alt name: UBXN2B)
  Species: H. sapiens (human)
  Insert size (bp): 993
  Mutation: F215A/E218A/QKL220-222AAA
  Entrez Gene: UBXN2B (a.k.a. p37)
  Promoter: TRE promoter, Tet ON
  Tag / fusion protein: FLAG (C terminal on insert)
  Cloning method: Restriction Enzyme; 5′ cloning site NheI (not destroyed); 3′ cloning site SalI (not destroyed)
  Sequencing primers: 5′ LNCX
Terms and licenses: Academic/Nonprofit Terms; Industry Terms: Not Available to Industry
Depositor comments: This plasmid was created by Dr Lidia Wrobel in the Rubinsztein lab.
How to cite: pCW57.1-p37-SHPmut-FLAG was a gift from David Rubinsztein (Addgene plasmid # 225502 ; http://n2t.net/addgene:225502 ; RRID:Addgene_225502)
