[The description below was written by a language model from this plasmid's Addgene catalogue record and pLannotate feature annotations shown in this document.]
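Description:
pCW57.1-p37-SHPmut-FLAG is a doxycycline-inducible, all-in-one Tet-On lentiviral vector built on the pCW57.1 backbone for expressing a mutated, FLAG-tagged form of human p37 (UBXN2B) in mammalian cells. It is propagated in E. coli through a high-copy ColE1/pUC-type origin with ampicillin resistance. The viral portion has a third-generation, self-inactivating layout. An RSV promoter drives a truncated HIV-1 5' LTR, followed by the Ψ packaging signal, RRE and cPPT/CTS. A WPRE and a ΔU3 3' LTR close the transfer cassette, and an SV40 polyadenylation signal and SV40 origin lie downstream.

The 993 bp p37 coding sequence was inserted between NheI and SalI, downstream of a tight TRE promoter (seven tet operators plus a minimal CMV promoter), and carries a C-terminal FLAG epitope. It bears the substitutions F215A, E218A and QKL220-222AAA, which the construct name designates as an SHP mutant. UBXN2B is annotated as an adapter that forms a complex with VCP, but the record does not state the functional effect of the mutations. Although pCW57.1 is a Gateway destination vector, only a residual attR2 site is annotated here, consistent with restriction cloning having replaced the Gateway cassette.

A second, constitutive unit uses the human PGK promoter to express puromycin N-acetyltransferase followed by the rtTA3-type reverse tetracycline transactivator. Transduced cells can therefore be selected with puromycin, and they supply their own transactivator to switch on the TRE promoter when doxycycline is added. The construct is intended for inducible expression of mutant p37, and the associated publication concerns p37 regulation of VCP/p97 shuttling and function in the nucleus and cytosol.
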