Features (pLannotate 1.2.2; 29 found; start..end, strand, type, name):
      1..589     +  rep_origin     ori: high-copy-number ColE1/pMB1/pBR322/pUC origin of replication
    772..864     +  CDS            lacI (fragment): lac repressor; lacI; The lac repressor binds to the lac operator to inhibit transcription in E. coli. This inhibition can be relieved by adding lactose or isopropyl-β-D-thiogalactopyranoside (IPTG).
    877..898     +  protein_bind   CAP binding site: CAP binding activates transcription in the presence of cAMP. E. coli catabolite activator protein
    913..943     +  promoter       lac promoter: promoter for the E. coli lac operon
    951..967     +  protein_bind   lac operator: The lac repressor binds to the lac operator to inhibit transcription in E. coli. This inhibition can be relieved by adding lactose or isopropyl-β-D-thiogalactopyranoside (IPTG). lac repressor encoded by lacI
   1012..1030    +  promoter       T3 promoter: promoter for bacteriophage T3 RNA polymerase
   1058..1284    +  promoter       RSV promoter: Rous sarcoma virus enhancer/promoter
   1285..1465    +  LTR            5' LTR (truncated): truncated 5' long terminal repeat (LTR) from HIV-1
   1512..1637    +  misc_feature   HIV-1 Ψ: packaging signal of human immunodeficiency virus type 1
   1621..1984    +  CDS            HIV-1 gag (fragment): gag protein from human immunodeficiency virus 1; gag
   2130..2363    +  misc_feature   RRE: The Rev response element (RRE) of HIV-1 allows for Rev-dependent mRNA export from the nucleus to the cytoplasm.
   2740..2764    +  CDS            Rev (fragment): human immunodeficiency virus 1 (HIV-1) Rev protein; rev; enhances nuclear export of unspliced and incompletely spliced viral mRNAs
   2805..2922    +  misc_feature   cPPT/CTS: central polypurine tract and central termination sequence of HIV-1
   2976..3290    +  promoter       tight TRE promoter: Tet-responsive promoter PTight, consisting of seven tet operator sequences followed by the minimal CMV promoter
   3302..4294    +  CDS            UBXN2B: UBX2B_HUMAN - Experimental evidence at protein level: Swiss-Prot protein existence level 1. Adapter protein required for Golgi and endoplasmic reticulum biogenesis (PubMed:17141156). Involved in Golgi and endoplasmic reticulum maintenance during interphase and in their reassembly at the end of mitosis (PubMed:17141156). The complex formed with VCP has membrane fusion activity; membrane fusion activity requires USO1-GOLGA2 tethering and BET1L (PubMed:17141156). VCPIP1 is also required, but not its deubiquitinating activity (PubMed:17141156). Together with NSFL1C/p47, regulates the centrosomal l
   4307..4330    +  CDS            FLAG: FLAG® epitope tag, followed by an enterokinase cleavage site
   4346..4470    -  protein_bind   attR2: mutant version of attR; recombination site for the Gateway® LR reaction LR Clonase™
   4487..4505    +  CDS            9xHis (fragment): 9xHis affinity tag
   4515..5025    +  promoter       hPGK promoter: human phosphoglycerate kinase 1 promoter
   5035..5631    +  CDS            PuroR (fragment): puromycin N-acetyltransferase; pac from Streptomyces; confers resistance to puromycin
   5686..6383    +  CDS            rtTA3 (fragment): reverse tetracycline transactivator 3 activates expression from Tet-responsive promoters in the presence of doxycycline
   6313..6423    +  CDS            VP48: 3 tandem repeats of the minimal activation domain of herpes simplex virus VP16 (Cheng et al., 2013)
   6459..7007    +  misc_feature   WPRE (fragment): woodchuck hepatitis virus posttranscriptional regulatory element
   7033..7104    +  CDS            nef (fragment): NEF_HV1Z2 - Experimental evidence at protein level: Swiss-Prot protein existence level 1. Extracellular Nef protein targets CD4(+) T-lymphocytes for apoptosis by interacting with CXCR4 surface receptors. From Human immunodeficiency virus type 1 group M subtype D (isolate Z2/CDC-Z34) (HIV-1).
   7106..7339    +  LTR            3' LTR (ΔU3): self-inactivating 3' long terminal repeat (LTR) from HIV-1
   7411..7532    +  polyA_signal   SV40 poly(A) signal: SV40 polyadenylation signal
   7572..7707    +  rep_origin     SV40 ori: SV40 origin of replication
   7715..7778    +  promoter       AmpR promoter: bla
   7779..8639    +  CDS            AmpR: β-lactamase; bla; confers resistance to ampicillin, carbenicillin, and related antibiotics
>Addgene plasmid #225502 | pCW57.1-p37-SHPmut-FLAG | addgene full sequence | sequence record 449433 | Addgene NGS Result
TTGAGATCCTTTTTTTCTGCGCGTAATCTGCTGCTTGCAAACAAAAAAACCACCGCTACCAGCGGTGGTT
TGTTTGCCGGATCAAGAGCTACCAACTCTTTTTCCGAAGGTAACTGGCTTCAGCAGAGCGCAGATACCAA
ATACTGTTCTTCTAGTGTAGCCGTAGTTAGGCCACCACTTCAAGAACTCTGTAGCACCGCCTACATACCT
CGCTCTGCTAATCCTGTTACCAGTGGCTGCTGCCAGTGGCGATAAGTCGTGTCTTACCGGGTTGGACTCA
AGACGATAGTTACCGGATAAGGCGCAGCGGTCGGGCTGAACGGGGGGTTCGTGCACACAGCCCAGCTTGG
AGCGAACGACCTACACCGAACTGAGATACCTACAGCGTGAGCTATGAGAAAGCGCCACGCTTCCCGAAGG
GAGAAAGGCGGACAGGTATCCGGTAAGCGGCAGGGTCGGAACAGGAGAGCGCACGAGGGAGCTTCCAGGG
GGAAACGCCTGGTATCTTTATAGTCCTGTCGGGTTTCGCCACCTCTGACTTGAGCGTCGATTTTTGTGAT
GCTCGTCAGGGGGGCGGAGCCTATGGAAAAACGCCAGCAACGCGGCCTTTTTACGGTTCCTGGCCTTTTG
CTGGCCTTTTGCTCACATGTTCTTTCCTGCGTTATCCCCTGATTCTGTGGATAACCGTATTACCGCCTTT
GAGTGAGCTGATACCGCTCGCCGCAGCCGAACGACCGAGCGCAGCGAGTCAGTGAGCGAGGAAGCGGAAG
AGCGCCCAATACGCAAACCGCCTCTCCCCGCGCGTTGGCCGATTCATTAATGCAGCTGGCACGACAGGTT
TCCCGACTGGAAAGCGGGCAGTGAGCGCAACGCAATTAATGTGAGTTAGCTCACTCATTAGGCACCCCAG
GCTTTACACTTTATGCTTCCGGCTCGTATGTTGTGTGGAATTGTGAGCGGATAACAATTTCACACAGGAA
ACAGCTATGACCATGATTACGCCAAGCGCGCAATTAACCCTCACTAAAGGGAACAAAAGCTGGAGCTGCA
AGCTTAATGTAGTCTTATGCAATACTCTTGTAGTCTTGCAACATGGTAACGATGAGTTAGCAACATGCCT
TACAAGGAGAGAAAAAGCACCGTGCATGCCGATTGGTGGAAGTAAGGTGGTACGATCGTGCCTTATTAGG
AAGGCAACAGACGGGTCTGACATGGATTGGACGAACCACTGAATTGCCGCATTGCAGAGATATTGTATTT
AAGTGCCTAGCTCGATACATAAACGGGTCTCTCTGGTTAGACCAGATCTGAGCCTGGGAGCTCTCTGGCT
AACTAGGGAACCCACTGCTTAAGCCTCAATAAAGCTTGCCTTGAGTGCTTCAAGTAGTGTGTGCCCGTCT
GTTGTGTGACTCTGGTAACTAGAGATCCCTCAGACCCTTTTAGTCAGTGTGGAAAATCTCTAGCAGTGGC
GCCCGAACAGGGACTTGAAAGCGAAAGGGAAACCAGAGGAGCTCTCTCGACGCAGGACTCGGCTTGCTGA
AGCGCGCACGGCAAGAGGCGAGGGGCGGCGACTGGTGAGTACGCCAAAAATTTTGACTAGCGGAGGCTAG
AAGGAGAGAGATGGGTGCGAGAGCGTCAGTATTAAGCGGGGGAGAATTAGATCGCGATGGGAAAAAATTC
GGTTAAGGCCAGGGGGAAAGAAAAAATATAAATTAAAACATATAGTATGGGCAAGCAGGGAGCTAGAACG
ATTCGCAGTTAATCCTGGCCTGTTAGAAACATCAGAAGGCTGTAGACAAATACTGGGACAGCTACAACCA
TCCCTTCAGACAGGATCAGAAGAACTTAGATCATTATATAATACAGTAGCAACCCTCTATTGTGTGCATC
AAAGGATAGAGATAAAAGACACCAAGGAAGCTTTAGACAAGATAGAGGAAGAGCAAAACAAAAGTAAGAC
CACCGCACAGCAAGCGGCCGCTGATCTTCAGACCTGGAGGAGGAGATATGAGGGACAATTGGAGAAGTGA
ATTATATAAATATAAAGTAGTAAAAATTGAACCATTAGGAGTAGCACCCACCAAGGCAAAGAGAAGAGTG
GTGCAGAGAGAAAAAAGAGCAGTGGGAATAGGAGCTTTGTTCCTTGGGTTCTTGGGAGCAGCAGGAAGCA
CTATGGGCGCAGCGTCAATGACGCTGACGGTACAGGCCAGACAATTATTGTCTGGTATAGTGCAGCAGCA
GAACAATTTGCTGAGGGCTATTGAGGCGCAACAGCATCTGTTGCAACTCACAGTCTGGGGCATCAAGCAG
CTCCAGGCAAGAATCCTGGCTGTGGAAAGATACCTAAAGGATCAACAGCTCCTGGGGATTTGGGGTTGCT
CTGGAAAACTCATTTGCACCACTGCTGTGCCTTGGAATGCTAGTTGGAGTAATAAATCTCTGGAACAGAT
TTGGAATCACACGACCTGGATGGAGTGGGACAGAGAAATTAACAATTACACAAGCTTAATACACTCCTTA
ATTGAAGAATCGCAAAACCAGCAAGAAAAGAATGAACAAGAATTATTGGAATTAGATAAATGGGCAAGTT
TGTGGAATTGGTTTAACATAACAAATTGGCTGTGGTATATAAAATTATTCATAATGATAGTAGGAGGCTT
GGTAGGTTTAAGAATAGTTTTTGCTGTACTTTCTATAGTGAATAGAGTTAGGCAGGGATATTCACCATTA
TCGTTTCAGACCCACCTCCCAACCCCGAGGGGACAATTCTCGACCTCGAGACAAATGGCAGTATTCATCC
ACAATTTTAAAAGAAAAGGGGGGATTGGGGGGTACAGTGCAGGGGAAAGAATAGTAGACATAATAGCAAC
AGACATACAAACTAAAGAATTACAAAAACAAATTACAAAAATTCAAAATTTTCGGGTTTATTACAGGGAC
AGCAGAGATCCACTTTGGCCGCGAATCGATATGTCGAGTTTACTCCCTATCAGTGATAGAGAACGTATGT
CGAGTTTACTCCCTATCAGTGATAGAGAACGATGTCGAGTTTACTCCCTATCAGTGATAGAGAACGTATG
TCGAGTTTACTCCCTATCAGTGATAGAGAACGTATGTCGAGTTTACTCCCTATCAGTGATAGAGAACGTA
TGTCGAGTTTATCCCTATCAGTGATAGAGAACGTATGTCGAGTTTACTCCCTATCAGTGATAGAGAACGT
ATGTCGAGGTAGGCGTGTACGGTGGGAGGCCTATATAAGCAGAGCTCGTTTAGTGAACCGTCAGATCGCC
TGGAGAATTGGCTGGCGGAGGGCGGAGGCCCTGAGCCCGGCGAGCAGGAGAGGAGGTCTTCCGGGCCGCG
GCCTCCGAGCGCGCGGGATTTGCAGTTGGCCTTGGCAGAATTGTATGAAGATGAGGTGAAGTGCAAATCT
TCCAAGTCTAATAGACCTAAAGCCACAGTCTTCAAGAGCCCACGGACACCACCTCAACGGTTTTACTCAA
GTGAACATGAATACAGTGGATTAAATATAGTTCGACCTTCAACTGGGAAAATTGTGAATGAACTTTTCAA
AGAGGCAAGGGAACATGGGGCTGTCCCTCTGAATGAAGCCACAAGAGCTTCAGGTGATGATAAATCTAAG
TCATTTACAGGTGGAGGATACAGATTGGGTAGTTCTTTTTGTAAGCGGTCTGAATATATCTATGGAGAAA
ATCAGCTGCAAGATGTTCAGATTTTGCTTAAACTGTGGAGCAATGGTTTCAGTTTAGATGATGGAGAATT
GAGACCTTACAATGAACCAACAAATGCTCAATTTCTGGAGTCTGTTAAGAGAGGAGAGATTCCCCTGGAG
CTTCAGCGCCTTGTTCATGGTGGCCAAGTGAATTTGGATATGGAGGATCATCAGGATCAAGAATACATAA
AACCTAGATTGAGGTTCAAGGCTGCTAGTGGAGCAGGGGCAGCAGCTGGAAGCCTTACACCTGAAATAGT
CAGTACACCTTCCTCTCCAGAAGAGGAGGATAAATCAATACTTAATGCAGTTGTTCTTATTGATGATTCA
GTGCCAACAACAAAAATTCAAATCAGGTTAGCAGATGGGAGTCGTTTGATACAAAGATTCAATAGTACAC
ACAGGATCCTGGATGTCCGGAACTTTATTGTACAGTCTCGTCCTGAATTTGCGGCTCTTGACTTTATTCT
TGTGACTTCATTTCCGAATAAAGAGCTAACAGATGAAAGCCTGACACTGCTAGAAGCAGATATTCTTAAC
ACTGTGTTACTCCAGCAACTAAAAGGATCCGGTACCGATTACAAGGACGACGATGACAAGTAGCTAGAGG
TCGACCATAGTGACTGGATATGTTGTGTTTTACAGTATTATGTAGTCTGTTTTTTATGCAAAATCTAATT
TAATATATTGATATTTATATCATTTTACGTTTCTCGTTCAGCTTTCTTGTACAAAGTGGTTTAGTAATGA
ACCGGTCCACCACCACCACCACCACTAAGGATCCGGGGTTGGGGTTGCGCCTTTTCCAAGGCAGCCCTGG
GTTTGCGCAGGGACGCGGCTGCTCTGGGCGTGGTTCCGGGAAACGCAGCGGCGCCGACCCTGGGTCTCGC
ACATTCTTCACGTCCGTTCGCAGCGTCACCCGGATCTTCGCCGCTACCCTTGTGGGCCCCCCGGCGACGC
TTCCTGCTCCGCCCCTAAGTCGGGAAGGTTCCTTGCGGTTCGCGGCGTGCCGGACGTGACAAACGGAAGC
CGCACGTCTCACTAGTACCCTCGCAGACGGACAGCGCCAGGGAGCAATGGCAGCGCGCCGACCGCGATGG
GCTGTGGCCAATAGCGGCTGCTCAGCAGGGCGCGCCGAGAGCAGCGGCCGGGAAGGGGCGGTGCGGGAGG
CGGGGTGTGGGGCGGTAGTGTGGGCCCTGTTCCTGCCCGCGCGGTGTTCCGCATTCTGCAAGCCTCCGGA
GCGCACGTCGGCAGTCGGCTCCCTCGTTGACCGAATCACCGACCTCTCTCCCCAGCAATTCACCATGACC
GAGTACAAGCCCACGGTGCGCCTCGCCACCCGCGACGACGTCCCCAGGGCCGTACGCACCCTCGCCGCCG
CGTTCGCCGACTACCCCGCCACGCGCCACACCGTCGATCCGGACCGCCACATCGAGCGGGTCACCGAGCT
GCAAGAACTCTTCCTCACGCGCGTCGGGCTCGACATCGGCAAGGTGTGGGTCGCGGACGACGGCGCCGCG
GTGGCGGTCTGGACCACGCCGGAGAGCGTCGAAGCGGGGGCGGTGTTCGCCGAGATCGGCCCGCGCATGG
CCGAGTTGAGCGGTTCCCGGCTGGCCGCGCAGCAACAGATGGAAGGCCTCCTGGCGCCGCACCGGCCCAA
GGAGCCCGCGTGGTTCCTGGCCACCGTCGGCGTCTCGCCCGACCACCAGGGCAAGGGTCTGGGCAGCGCC
GTCGTGCTCCCCGGAGTGGAGGCGGCCGAGCGCGCCGGGGTGCCCGCCTTCCTGGAGACCTCCGCGCCCC
GCAACCTCCCCTTCTACGAGCGGCTCGGCTTCACCGTCACCGCCGACGTCGAGGTGCCCGAAGGACCGCG
CACCTGGTGCATGACCCGCAAGCCCGGTGCCGAAGGTAGAGGTTCTCTCCTCACTTGTGGTGATGTTGAA
GAAAACCCTGGTCCAATGTCTAGACTGGACAAGAGCAAAGTCATAAACGGAGCTCTGGAATTACTCAATG
GTGTCGGTATCGAAGGCCTGACGACAAGGAAACTCGCTCAAAAGCTGGGAGTTGAGCAGCCTACCCTGTA
CTGGCACGTGAAGAACAAGCGGGCCCTGCTCGATGCCCTGCCAATCGAGATGCTGGACAGGCATCATACC
CACTTCTGCCCCCTGGAAGGCGAGTCATGGCAAGACTTTCTGCGGAACAACGCCAAGTCATACCGCTGTG
CTCTCCTCTCACATCGCGACGGGGCTAAAGTGCATCTCGGCACCCGCCCAACAGAGAAACAGTACGAAAC
CCTGGAAAATCAGCTCGCGTTCCTGTGTCAGCAAGGCTTCTCCCTGGAGAACGCACTGTACGCTCTGTCC
GCCGTGGGCCACTTTACACTGGGCTGCGTATTGGAGGAACAGGAGCATCAAGTAGCAAAAGAGGAAAGAG
AGACACCTACCACCGATTCTATGCCCCCACTTCTGAGACAAGCAATTGAGCTGTTCGACCGGCAGGGAGC
CGAACCTGCCTTCCTTTTCGGCCTGGAACTAATCATATGTGGCCTGGAGAAACAGCTAAAGTGCGAAAGC
GGCGGGCCGACCGACGCCCTTGACGATTTTGACTTAGACATGCTCCCAGCCGATGCCCTTGACGACTTTG
ACCTTGATATGCTGCCTGCTGACGCTCTTGACGATTTTGACCTTGACATGCTCCCCGGGTAACTAAGTAA
GGATCGATCCAAGATATCGTATTCTTAACTATGTTGCTCCTTTTACGCTATGTGGATACGCTGCTTTAAT
GCCTTTGTATCATGCTATTGCTTCCCGTATGGCTTTCATTTTCTCCTCCTTGTATAAATCCTGGTTGCTG
TCTCTTTATGAGGAGTTGTGGCCCGTTGTCAGGCAACGTGGCGTGGTGTGCACTGTGTTTGCTGACGCAA
CCCCCACTGGTTGGGGCATTGCCACCACCTGTCAGCTCCTTTCCGGGACTTTCGCTTTCCCCCTCCCTAT
TGCCACGGCGGAACTCATCGCCGCCTGCCTTGCCCGCTGCTGGACAGGGGCTCGGCTGTTGGGCACTGAC
AATTCCGTGGTGTTGTCGGGGAAGCTGACGTCCTTTCCATGGCTGCTCGCCTGTGTTGCCACCTGGATTC
TGCGCGGGACGTCCTTCTGCTACGTCCCTTCGGCCCTCAATCCAGCGGACCTTCCTTCCCGCGGCCTGCT
GCCGGCTCTGCGGCCTCTTCCGCGTCTTCGCCTTCGCCCTCAGACGAGTCGGATCTCCCTTTGGGCCGCC
TCCCCGCCTGTTTCGCCTCGGCGTCCGGACTAGAGGTACCTTTAAGACCAATGACTTACAAGGCAGCTGT
AGATCTTAGCCACTTTTTAAAAGAAAAGGGGGGACTGGAAGGGCTAATTCACTCCCAACGAAGACAAGAT
CTGCTTTTTGCTTGTACTGGGTCTCTCTGGTTAGACCAGATCTGAGCCTGGGAGCTCTCTGGCTAACTAG
GGAACCCACTGCTTAAGCCTCAATAAAGCTTGCCTTGAGTGCTTCAAGTAGTGTGTGCCCGTCTGTTGTG
TGACTCTGGTAACTAGAGATCCCTCAGACCCTTTTAGTCAGTGTGGAAAATCTCTAGCAGTAGTAGTTCA
TGTCATCTTATTATTCAGTATTTATAACTTGCAAAGAAATGAATATCAGAGAGTGAGAGGAACTTGTTTA
TTGCAGCTTATAATGGTTACAAATAAAGCAATAGCATCACAAATTTCACAAATAAAGCATTTTTTTCACT
GCATTCTAGTTGTGGTTTGTCCAAACTCATCAATGTATCTTATCATGTCTGGCTCTAGCTATCCCGCCCC
TAACTCCGCCCATCCCGCCCCTAACTCCGCCCAGTTCCGCCCATTCTCCGCCCCATGGCTGACTAATTTT
TTTTATTTATGCAGAGGCCGAGGCCGCCTCGGCCTCTGAGCTATTCCAGAAGTAGTGAGGAGGCTTTTTT
GGAGGCCTTTCAAATATGTATCCGCTCATGAGACAATAACCCTGATAAATGCTTCAATAATATTGAAAAA
GGAAGAGTATGAGTATTCAACATTTCCGTGTCGCCCTTATTCCCTTTTTTGCGGCATTTTGCCTTCCTGT
TTTTGCTCACCCAGAAACGCTGGTGAAAGTAAAAGATGCTGAAGATCAGTTGGGTGCACGAGTGGGTTAC
ATCGAACTGGATCTCAACAGCGGTAAGATCCTTGAGAGTTTTCGCCCCGAAGAACGTTTTCCAATGATGA
GCACTTTTAAAGTTCTGCTATGTGGCGCGGTATTATCCCGTATTGACGCCGGGCAAGAGCAACTCGGTCG
CCGCATACACTATTCTCAGAATGACTTGGTTGAGTACTCACCAGTCACAGAAAAGCATCTTACGGATGGC
ATGACAGTAAGAGAATTATGCAGTGCTGCCATAACCATGAGTGATAACACTGCGGCCAACTTACTTCTGA
CAACGATCGGAGGACCGAAGGAGCTAACCGCTTTTTTGCACAACATGGGGGATCATGTAACTCGCCTTGA
TCGTTGGGAACCGGAGCTGAATGAAGCCATACCAAACGACGAGCGTGACACCACGATGCCTGTAGCAATG
GCAACAACGTTGCGCAAACTATTAACTGGCGAACTACTTACTCTAGCTTCCCGGCAACAATTAATAGACT
GGATGGAGGCGGATAAAGTTGCAGGACCACTTCTGCGCTCGGCCCTTCCGGCTGGCTGGTTTATTGCTGA
TAAATCTGGAGCCGGTGAGCGTGGGTCTCGCGGTATCATTGCAGCACTGGGGCCAGATGGTAAGCCCTCC
CGTATCGTAGTTATCTACACGACGGGGAGTCAGGCAACTATGGATGAACGAAATAGACAGATCGCTGAGA
TAGGTGCCTCACTGATTAAGCATTGGTAACTGTCAGACCAAGTTTACTCATATATACTTTAGATTGATTT
AAAACTTCATTTTTAATTTAAAAGGATCTAGGTGAAGATCCTTTTTGATAATCTCATGACCAAAATCCCT
TAACGTGAGTTTTCGTTCCACTGAGCGTCAGACCCCGTAGAAAAGATCAAAGGATCTTC
